Addgene plasmid #33322: Lentiviral CaMKKbeta
Depositing lab: Anthony Means. Depositing organization: Duke University. Publication: Ca2+/Calmodulin-dependent Protein Kinase Kinase {beta} Is Regulated by Multisite Phosphorylation. Green MF, Scott JW, Steel R, Oakhill JS, Kemp BE, Means AR. J Biol Chem. 2011 Aug 12;286(32):28066-79. Epub 2011 Jun 13. 10.1074/jbc.M111.251504 PubMed 21669867.
Backbone
  Vector backbone: pRRLsin.PPT.hPGK.FLAG-CaMKKbeta-IRES.GFP
  Backbone size w/o insert (bp): 8000
  Vector type: Lentiviral
Growth in bacteria
  Bacterial resistance: Ampicillin, 100 μg/mL
  Growth temperature: 37°C
  Growth strain: Stbl3
  Copy number: Unknown
Gene/Insert
  Gene/Insert name: Calcium/Calmodulin dependent protein kinase kinase beta (alt names: CaMKKbeta; CaMKK2)
  Species: M. musculus (mouse)
  Insert size (bp): 1600
  GenBank ID: NM_145358.1
  Entrez Gene: Camkk2 (a.k.a. 6330570N16Rik, AW061083, mKIAA0787)
  Promoter: human PGK
  Tag / fusion protein: Flag (N terminal on insert)
  Cloning method: Restriction Enzyme; 5′ cloning site NheI (not destroyed); 3′ cloning site SalI (not destroyed)
  Sequencing primers: 5′ hPGK-F
Terms and licenses: Academic/Nonprofit Terms; Industry Terms: Not Available to Industry
Depositor comments: Addgene NGS results identified a D312A mutation in CaMKKbeta relative to NM_145358.1.
How to cite: Lentiviral CaMKKbeta was a gift from Anthony Means (Addgene plasmid # 33322 ; http://n2t.net/addgene:33322 ; RRID:Addgene_33322)
