[The description below was written by a language model from this plasmid's Addgene catalogue record and pLannotate feature annotations shown in this document.]
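Description:
Lentiviral CaMKKbeta is a third-generation-style, self-inactivating HIV-1-based lentiviral transfer plasmid built on the pRRLsin.PPT.hPGK backbone for expressing mouse calcium/calmodulin-dependent protein kinase kinase beta (Camkk2) in mammalian cells. It is propagated in E. coli through a high-copy ColE1/pUC-type origin with ampicillin selection (AmpR), and the backbone also carries an f1 origin, an SV40 origin and remnants of lac and pBluescript cloning sequences. The sequenced plasmid is about 9.65 kb.

Viral genomic RNA is transcribed from a chimeric RSV promoter fused to a truncated 5' LTR, which makes production of the genome Tat-independent. The Ψ packaging signal with a partial gag sequence, the Rev response element and the cPPT/CTS support encapsidation, nuclear export of unspliced RNA and efficient transduction, respectively. The ΔU3 3' LTR, followed by an SV40 polyadenylation signal, inactivates LTR promoter activity after integration. As a result, the payload is expressed only from the internal human PGK promoter.

That promoter drives a bicistronic transcript encoding N-terminally FLAG-tagged CaMKKbeta, cloned between NheI and SalI sites. The kinase is followed by an EMCV IRES and EGFP, so transduced cells can be identified or sorted by fluorescence while the kinase is detected or immunoprecipitated through its tag. A WPRE downstream of EGFP enhances transcript expression. Repository sequencing found a D312A substitution relative to the reference mouse sequence; the record does not say whether it was intended or how it affects the protein. The associated publication concerns regulation of CaMKKbeta by multisite phosphorylation, consistent with use for stable expression of the kinase in cultured cells.
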