Features (pLannotate 1.2.2; 29 found; start..end, strand, type, name):
     83..104     +  protein_bind   CAP binding site: CAP binding activates transcription in the presence of cAMP. E. coli catabolite activator protein
    119..149     +  promoter       lac promoter: promoter for the E. coli lac operon
    157..173     +  protein_bind   lac operator: The lac repressor binds to the lac operator to inhibit transcription in E. coli. This inhibition can be relieved by adding lactose or isopropyl-β-D-thiogalactopyranoside (IPTG). lac repressor encoded by lacI
    218..236     +  promoter       T3 promoter: promoter for bacteriophage T3 RNA polymerase
    264..490     +  promoter       RSV promoter: Rous sarcoma virus enhancer/promoter
    491..671     +  LTR            5' LTR (truncated): truncated 5' long terminal repeat (LTR) from HIV-1
    718..843     +  misc_feature   HIV-1 Ψ: packaging signal of human immunodeficiency virus type 1
    827..1190    +  CDS            HIV-1 gag (fragment): gag protein from human immunodeficiency virus 1; gag
   1336..1569    +  misc_feature   RRE: The Rev response element (RRE) of HIV-1 allows for Rev-dependent mRNA export from the nucleus to the cytoplasm.
   1946..2046    +  CDS            Rev (fragment): human immunodeficiency virus 1 (HIV-1) Rev protein; rev; enhances nuclear export of unspliced and incompletely spliced viral mRNAs
   2065..2182    +  misc_feature   cPPT/CTS: central polypurine tract and central termination sequence of HIV-1
   2202..2225    -  misc_feature   MCS (fragment): pBluescript multiple cloning site
   2228..2738    +  promoter       hPGK promoter: human phosphoglycerate kinase 1 promoter
   2765..2784    +  CDS            FLAG (fragment): FLAG® epitope tag, followed by an enterokinase cleavage site
   2792..4459    +  CDS            Camkk2 (fragment): KKCC2_MOUSE - Also known as Kiaa0787. Experimental evidence at protein level: Swiss-Prot protein existence level 1. Calcium/calmodulin-dependent protein kinase belonging to a proposed calcium-triggered signaling cascade involved in a number of cellular processes. Phosphorylates CAMK1, CAMK4 and CAMK1D (By similarity). Efficiently phosphorylates 5'-AMP-activated protein kinase (AMPK) trimer, including that consisting of PRKAA1, PRKAB1 and PRKAG1. This phosphorylation is stimulated in response to Ca(2+) signals (By similarity). May play a role in neurite growth. Isoform 2 may promote neurite elo
   4443..5029    +  misc_feature   IRES2: internal ribosome entry site (IRES) of the encephalomyocarditis virus (EMCV)
   5030..5749    +  CDS            EGFP: the original enhanced GFP (Yang et al., 1996) mammalian codon-optimized
   5758..6346    +  misc_feature   WPRE: woodchuck hepatitis virus posttranscriptional regulatory element
   6363..6431    +  CDS            nef (fragment): NEF_HV1Z2 - Experimental evidence at protein level: Swiss-Prot protein existence level 1. Extracellular Nef protein targets CD4(+) T-lymphocytes for apoptosis by interacting with CXCR4 surface receptors. From Human immunodeficiency virus type 1 group M subtype D (isolate Z2/CDC-Z34) (HIV-1).
   6433..6666    +  LTR            3' LTR (ΔU3): self-inactivating 3' long terminal repeat (LTR) from HIV-1
   6738..6859    +  polyA_signal   SV40 poly(A) signal: SV40 polyadenylation signal
   6899..7034    +  rep_origin     SV40 ori: SV40 origin of replication
   7055..7073    -  promoter       T7 promoter: promoter for bacteriophage T7 RNA polymerase
   7081..7236    +  CDS            lacZα (fragment): LacZα fragment of β-galactosidase; lacZ fragment
   7241..7669    +  rep_origin     f1 ori (sequence partly withheld): f1 bacteriophage origin of replication; arrow indicates direction of (+) strand synthesis
   7722..7826    +  promoter       AmpR promoter: bla
   7827..8687    +  CDS            AmpR: β-lactamase; bla; confers resistance to ampicillin, carbenicillin, and related antibiotics
   8858..9446    +  rep_origin     ori: high-copy-number ColE1/pMB1/pBR322/pUC origin of replication
   9629..70      +  CDS            lacI (fragment) (across the origin): lac repressor; lacI; The lac repressor binds to the lac operator to inhibit transcription in E. coli. This inhibition can be relieved by adding lactose or isopropyl-β-D-thiogalactopyranoside (IPTG).
>Addgene plasmid #33322 | Lentiviral CaMKKbeta | addgene full sequence | sequence record 433354 | Addgene NGS Result
TCCCCGCGCGTTGGCCGATTCATTAATGCAGCTGGCACGACAGGTTTCCCGACTGGAAAGCGGGCAGTGA
GCGCAACGCAATTAATGTGAGTTAGCTCACTCATTAGGCACCCCAGGCTTTACACTTTATGCTTCCGGCT
CGTATGTTGTGTGGAATTGTGAGCGGATAACAATTTCACACAGGAAACAGCTATGACCATGATTACGCCA
AGCGCGCAATTAACCCTCACTAAAGGGAACAAAAGCTGGAGCTGCAAGCTTAATGTAGTCTTATGCAATA
CTCTTGTAGTCTTGCAACATGGTAACGATGAGTTAGCAACATGCCTTACAAGGAGAGAAAAAGCACCGTG
CATGCCGATTGGTGGAAGTAAGGTGGTACGATCGTGCCTTATTAGGAAGGCAACAGACGGGTCTGACATG
GATTGGACGAACCACTGAATTGCCGCATTGCAGAGATATTGTATTTAAGTGCCTAGCTCGATACATAAAC
GGGTCTCTCTGGTTAGACCAGATCTGAGCCTGGGAGCTCTCTGGCTAACTAGGGAACCCACTGCTTAAGC
CTCAATAAAGCTTGCCTTGAGTGCTTCAAGTAGTGTGTGCCCGTCTGTTGTGTGACTCTGGTAACTAGAG
ATCCCTCAGACCCTTTTAGTCAGTGTGGAAAATCTCTAGCAGTGGCGCCCGAACAGGGACTTGAAAGCGA
AAGGGAAACCAGAGGAGCTCTCTCGACGCAGGACTCGGCTTGCTGAAGCGCGCACGGCAAGAGGCGAGGG
GCGGCGACTGGTGAGTACGCCAAAAATTTTGACTAGCGGAGGCTAGAAGGAGAGAGATGGGTGCGAGAGC
GTCAGTATTAAGCGGGGGAGAATTAGATCGCGATGGGAAAAAATTCGGTTAAGGCCAGGGGGAAAGAAAA
AATATAAATTAAAACATATAGTATGGGCAAGCAGGGAGCTAGAACGATTCGCAGTTAATCCTGGCCTGTT
AGAAACATCAGAAGGCTGTAGACAAATACTGGGACAGCTACAACCATCCCTTCAGACAGGATCAGAAGAA
CTTAGATCATTATATAATACAGTAGCAACCCTCTATTGTGTGCATCAAAGGATAGAGATAAAAGACACCA
AGGAAGCTTTAGACAAGATAGAGGAAGAGCAAAACAAAAGTAAGACCACCGCACAGCAAGCGGCCGCTGA
TCTTCAGACCTGGAGGAGGAGATATGAGGGACAATTGGAGAAGTGAATTATATAAATATAAAGTAGTAAA
AATTGAACCATTAGGAGTAGCACCCACCAAGGCAAAGAGAAGAGTGGTGCAGAGAGAAAAAAGAGCAGTG
GGAATAGGAGCTTTGTTCCTTGGGTTCTTGGGAGCAGCAGGAAGCACTATGGGCGCAGCGTCAATGACGC
TGACGGTACAGGCCAGACAATTATTGTCTGGTATAGTGCAGCAGCAGAACAATTTGCTGAGGGCTATTGA
GGCGCAACAGCATCTGTTGCAACTCACAGTCTGGGGCATCAAGCAGCTCCAGGCAAGAATCCTGGCTGTG
GAAAGATACCTAAAGGATCAACAGCTCCTGGGGATTTGGGGTTGCTCTGGAAAACTCATTTGCACCACTG
CTGTGCCTTGGAATGCTAGTTGGAGTAATAAATCTCTGGAACAGATTTGGAATCACACGACCTGGATGGA
GTGGGACAGAGAAATTAACAATTACACAAGCTTAATACACTCCTTAATTGAAGAATCGCAAAACCAGCAA
GAAAAGAATGAACAAGAATTATTGGAATTAGATAAATGGGCAAGTTTGTGGAATTGGTTTAACATAACAA
ATTGGCTGTGGTATATAAAATTATTCATAATGATAGTAGGAGGCTTGGTAGGTTTAAGAATAGTTTTTGC
TGTACTTTCTATAGTGAATAGAGTTAGGCAGGGATATTCACCATTATCGTTTCAGACCCACCTCCCAACC
CCGAGGGGACCCGACAGGCCCGAAGGAATAGAAGAAGAAGGTGGAGAGAGAGACAGAGACAGATCCATTC
GATTAGTGAACGGATCTCGACGGTATCGGTTAACTTTTAAAAGAAAAGGGGGGATTGGGGGGTACAGTGC
AGGGGAAAGAATAGTAGACATAATAGCAACAGACATACAAACTAAAGAATTACAAAAACAAATTACAAAA
ATTCAAAATTTTATCGATCACGAGACTAGCCTCGAGAAGCTTGATATCGAATTCCACGGGGTTGGGGTTG
CGCCTTTTCCAAGGCAGCCCTGGGTTTGCGCAGGGACGCGGCTGCTCTGGGCGTGGTTCCGGGAAACGCA
GCGGCGCCGACCCTGGGTCTCGCACATTCTTCACGTCCGTTCGCAGCGTCACCCGGATCTTCGCCGCTAC
CCTTGTGGGCCCCCCGGCGACGCTTCCTGCTCCGCCCCTAAGTCGGGAAGGTTCCTTGCGGTTCGCGGCG
TGCCGGACGTGACAAACGGAAGCCGCACGTCTCACTAGTACCCTCGCAGACGGACAGCGCCAGGGAGCAA
TGGCAGCGCGCCGACCGCGATGGGCTGTGGCCAATAGCGGCTGCTCAGCAGGGCGCGCCGAGAGCAGCGG
CCGGGAAGGGGCGGTGCGGGAGGCGGGGTGTGGGGCGGTAGTGTGGGCCCTGTTCCTGCCCGCGCGGTGT
TCCGCATTCTGCAAGCCTCCGGAGCGCACGTCGGCAGTCGGCTCCCTCGTTGACCGAATCACCGACCTCT
CTCCCCAGGGGGATCCACCGGTGCTAGCATGGACTACAAGGACGACGATGACAAAGCTAGCTCATCATGT
GTCTCTAGCCAGCCCACCAGCGACCGGGTGGCCCCCCAGGATGAGCTGGGAAGTGGGGGTGGCAGCCGGG
AAGGCCAGAAGCCCTGTGAGGCACTGCGGGGACTCTCATCCTTAAGTATCCACTTGGGCATGGAATCCTT
CATCGTGGTCACCGAGTGTGAGCCAGGCCGGGGTGTGGACCTCAACCTGGCCAGAGACCAGCCTCCGGAG
GCCGATGGCCAGGAACTCCCCCTCGAAGCCTCGGACCCTGAGTCCCGGTCCCCGCTTTCTGGTCGCAAGA
TGTCCCTGCAGGAGCCGTCCCAGGGCGGGCCGGCATCCAGCAGCAACAGCCTGGACATGAATGGACGCTG
CATCTGCCCATCCCTGTCCTACTCACCAGCCAGCTCCCCACAGTCCTCTCCCCGGATGCCCCGGCGGCCC
ACAGTAGAGTCACACCACGTCTCCATTACCGGTTTGCAGGACTGCGTGCAGCTGAATCAGTACACCCTGA
AGGATGAAATTGGAAAGGGCTCCTATGGTGTTGTCAAGCTGGCCTACAATGAAAATGACAATACTTATTA
CGCAATGAAAGTGCTGTCCAAAAAGAAGCTGATCCGACAGGCTGGCTTCCCACGTCGCCCCCCACCACGA
GGAGCTCGCCCAGCCCCAGGGGGCTGCATCCAGCCCAGGGGCCCCATCGAGCAAGTGTACCAGGAGATTG
CTATCCTCAAAAAGCTGGATCATCCCAACGTGGTGAAGCTGGTAGAGGTCCTGGATGACCCTAATGAGGA
CCATCTGTACATGGTGTTTGAGTTGGTGAACCAAGGGCCTGTAATGGAAGTGCCCACCCTCAAGCCACTG
TCCGAAGACCAGGCCCGCTTCTACTTCCAGGATCTGATCAAAGGCATAGAGTACTTGCATTACCAGAAGA
TCATTCACCGGGCCATCAAACCCTCCAACCTCCTGGTGGGGGAAGACGGGCACATCAAGATTGCCGACTT
CGGTGTAAGCAACGAGTTCAAGGGCAGCGACGCCTTGCTGTCTAACACCGTGGGCACACCTGCCTTCATG
GCACCCGAGTCGCTCTCAGAGACCCGCAAGATCTTCTCCGGAAAGGCGTTGGATGTTTGGGCCATGGGTG
TGACGCTGTACTGCTTTGTCTTTGGCCAGTGCCCTTTCATGGATGAACGAATCATGTGTTTGCACAGTAA
GATCAAGAGTCAGGCCCTGGAGTTTCCCGACCAGCCCGATATAGCCGAAGACTTGAAAGATCTGATCACT
CGGATGTTGGACAAAAATCCAGAGTCCAGGATTGTGGTGCCTGAAATCAAGCTGCACCCTTGGGTTACGA
GGCACGGGGCCGAGCCATTGCCGTCGGAGGACGAGAACTGCACACTGGTCGAGGTGACCGAAGAGGAGGT
CGAGAATTCAGTCAAACACATTCCCAGCCTGGCAACTGTGATCCTGGTAAAGACCATGATTCGAAAGCGC
TCATTCGGGAACCCGTTCGAAGGTAGCCGCCGGGAGGAACGTTCCCTGTCAGCGCCTGGAAACCTGCTCA
CGAAGCAAGGCAGCGAAGACAGCCCCCGGGGCCCAGAGCCGGCCCCTGTGGGGGAGGAGGAAGTGCTCTT
GTGAGTCGACGGTACCGCGGGCCCGGGATCCGCCCCTCTCCCTCCCCCCCCCCTAACGTTACTGGCCGAA
GCCGCTTGGAATAAGGCCGGTGTGCGTTTGTCTATATGTTATTTTCCACCATATTGCCGTCTTTTGGCAA
TGTGAGGGCCCGGAAACCTGGCCCTGTCTTCTTGACGAGCATTCCTAGGGGTCTTTCCCCTCTCGCCAAA
GGAATGCAAGGTCTGTTGAATGTCGTGAAGGAAGCAGTTCCTCTGGAAGCTTCTTGAAGACAAACAACGT
CTGTAGCGACCCTTTGCAGGCAGCGGAACCCCCCACCTGGCGACAGGTGCCTCTGCGGCCAAAAGCCACG
TGTATAAGATACACCTGCAAAGGCGGCACAACCCCAGTGCCACGTTGTGAGTTGGATAGTTGTGGAAAGA
GTCAAATGGCTCTCCTCAAGCGTATTCAACAAGGGGCTGAAGGATGCCCAGAAGGTACCCCATTGTATGG
GATCTGATCTGGGGCCTCGGTACACATGCTTTACATGTGTTTAGTCGAGGTTAAAAAAACGTCTAGGCCC
CCCGAACCACGGGGACGTGGTTTTCCTTTGAAAAACACGATGATAATATGGCCACAACCATGGTGAGCAA
GGGCGAGGAGCTGTTCACCGGGGTGGTGCCCATCCTGGTCGAGCTGGACGGCGACGTAAACGGCCACAAG
TTCAGCGTGTCCGGCGAGGGCGAGGGCGATGCCACCTACGGCAAGCTGACCCTGAAGTTCATCTGCACCA
CCGGCAAGCTGCCCGTGCCCTGGCCCACCCTCGTGACCACCCTGACCTACGGCGTGCAGTGCTTCAGCCG
CTACCCCGACCACATGAAGCAGCACGACTTCTTCAAGTCCGCCATGCCCGAAGGCTACGTCCAGGAGCGC
ACCATCTTCTTCAAGGACGACGGCAACTACAAGACCCGCGCCGAGGTGAAGTTCGAGGGCGACACCCTGG
TGAACCGCATCGAGCTGAAGGGCATCGACTTCAAGGAGGACGGCAACATCCTGGGGCACAAGCTGGAGTA
CAACTACAACAGCCACAACGTCTATATCATGGCCGACAAGCAGAAGAACGGCATCAAGGTGAACTTCAAG
ATCCGCCACAACATCGAGGACGGCAGCGTGCAGCTCGCCGACCACTACCAGCAGAACACCCCCATCGGCG
ACGGCCCCGTGCTGCTGCCCGACAACCACTACCTGAGCACCCAGTCCGCCCTGAGCAAAGACCCCAACGA
GAAGCGCGATCACATGGTCCTGCTGGAGTTCGTGACCGCCGCCGGGATCACTCTCGGCATGGACGAGCTG
TACAAGTAAGATTCGACAATCAACCTCTGGATTACAAAATTTGTGAAAGATTGACTGGTATTCTTAACTA
TGTTGCTCCTTTTACGCTATGTGGATACGCTGCTTTAATGCCTTTGTATCATGCTATTGCTTCCCGTATG
GCTTTCATTTTCTCCTCCTTGTATAAATCCTGGTTGCTGTCTCTTTATGAGGAGTTGTGGCCCGTTGTCA
GGCAACGTGGCGTGGTGTGCACTGTGTTTGCTGACGCAACCCCCACTGGTTGGGGCATTGCCACCACCTG
TCAGCTCCTTTCCGGGACTTTCGCTTTCCCCCTCCCTATTGCCACGGCGGAACTCATCGCCGCCTGCCTT
GCCCGCTGCTGGACAGGGGCTCGGCTGTTGGGCACTGACAATTCCGTGGTGTTGTCGGGGAAGCTGACGT
CCTTTCCATGGCTGCTCGCCTGTGTTGCCACCTGGATTCTGCGCGGGACGTCCTTCTGCTACGTCCCTTC
GGCCCTCAATCCAGCGGACCTTCCTTCCCGCGGCCTGCTGCCGGCTCTGCGGCCTCTTCCGCGTCTTCGC
CTTCGCCCTCAGACGAGTCGGATCTCCCTTTGGGCCGCCTCCCCGCCTGGAATTCGAGCTCGGTACCTTT
AAGACCAATGACTTACAAGGCAGCTGTAGATCTTAGCCACTTTTTAAAAGAAAAGGGGGGACTGGAAGGG
CTAATTCACTCCCAACGAAGACAAGATCTGCTTTTTGCTTGTACTGGGTCTCTCTGGTTAGACCAGATCT
GAGCCTGGGAGCTCTCTGGCTAACTAGGGAACCCACTGCTTAAGCCTCAATAAAGCTTGCCTTGAGTGCT
TCAAGTAGTGTGTGCCCGTCTGTTGTGTGACTCTGGTAACTAGAGATCCCTCAGACCCTTTTAGTCAGTG
TGGAAAATCTCTAGCAGTAGTAGTTCATGTCATCTTATTATTCAGTATTTATAACTTGCAAAGAAATGAA
TATCAGAGAGTGAGAGGAACTTGTTTATTGCAGCTTATAATGGTTACAAATAAAGCAATAGCATCACAAA
TTTCACAAATAAAGCATTTTTTTCACTGCATTCTAGTTGTGGTTTGTCCAAACTCATCAATGTATCTTAT
CATGTCTGGCTCTAGCTATCCCGCCCCTAACTCCGCCCATCCCGCCCCTAACTCCGCCCAGTTCCGCCCA
TTCTCCGCCCCATGGCTGACTAATTTTTTTTATTTATGCAGAGGCCGAGGCCGCCTCGGCCTCTGAGCTA
TTCCAGAAGTAGTGAGGAGGCTTTTTTGGAGGCCTAGGGACGTACCCAATTCGCCCTATAGTGAGTCGTA
TTACGCGCGCTCACTGGCCGTCGTTTTACAACGTCGTGACTGGGAAAACCCTGGCGTTACCCAACTTAAT
CGCCTTGCAGCACATCCCCCTTTCGCCAGCTGGCGTAATAGCGAAGAGGCCCGCACCGATCGCCCTTCCC
AACAGTTGCGCAGCCTGAATGGCGAATGGG
[124 nt withheld, positions 7241-7364]
C
[91 nt withheld, positions 7366-7456]
A
[49 nt withheld, positions 7458-7506]
CCTTTGACGTTGGAGTCCACGTTCTTT
[37 nt withheld, positions 7534-7570]
ACCCTATCTCGGTCTATTCTTTTGATTTATAAGGGATTTTGCCGATTTCGGCCTATTGGTTAAAAAATGA
GCTGATTTAACAAAAATTTAACGCGAATTTTAACAAAATATTAACGCTTACAATTTAGGTGGCACTTTTC
GGGGAAATGTGCGCGGAACCCCTATTTGTTTATTTTTCTAAATACATTCAAATATGTATCCGCTCATGAG
ACAATAACCCTGATAAATGCTTCAATAATATTGAAAAAGGAAGAGTATGAGTATTCAACATTTCCGTGTC
GCCCTTATTCCCTTTTTTGCGGCATTTTGCCTTCCTGTTTTTGCTCACCCAGAAACGCTGGTGAAAGTAA
AAGATGCTGAAGATCAGTTGGGTGCACGAGTGGGTTACATCGAACTGGATCTCAACAGCGGTAAGATCCT
TGAGAGTTTTCGCCCCGAAGAACGTTTTCCAATGATGAGCACTTTTAAAGTTCTGCTATGTGGCGCGGTA
TTATCCCGTATTGACGCCGGGCAAGAGCAACTCGGTCGCCGCATACACTATTCTCAGAATGACTTGGTTG
AGTACTCACCAGTCACAGAAAAGCATCTTACGGATGGCATGACAGTAAGAGAATTATGCAGTGCTGCCAT
AACCATGAGTGATAACACTGCGGCCAACTTACTTCTGACAACGATCGGAGGACCGAAGGAGCTAACCGCT
TTTTTGCACAACATGGGGGATCATGTAACTCGCCTTGATCGTTGGGAACCGGAGCTGAATGAAGCCATAC
CAAACGACGAGCGTGACACCACGATGCCTGTAGCAATGGCAACAACGTTGCGCAAACTATTAACTGGCGA
ACTACTTACTCTAGCTTCCCGGCAACAATTAATAGACTGGATGGAGGCGGATAAAGTTGCAGGACCACTT
CTGCGCTCGGCCCTTCCGGCTGGCTGGTTTATTGCTGATAAATCTGGAGCCGGTGAGCGTGGGTCTCGCG
GTATCATTGCAGCACTGGGGCCAGATGGTAAGCCCTCCCGTATCGTAGTTATCTACACGACGGGGAGTCA
GGCAACTATGGATGAACGAAATAGACAGATCGCTGAGATAGGTGCCTCACTGATTAAGCATTGGTAACTG
TCAGACCAAGTTTACTCATATATACTTTAGATTGATTTAAAACTTCATTTTTAATTTAAAAGGATCTAGG
TGAAGATCCTTTTTGATAATCTCATGACCAAAATCCCTTAACGTGAGTTTTCGTTCCACTGAGCGTCAGA
CCCCGTAGAAAAGATCAAAGGATCTTCTTGAGATCCTTTTTTTCTGCGCGTAATCTGCTGCTTGCAAACA
AAAAAACCACCGCTACCAGCGGTGGTTTGTTTGCCGGATCAAGAGCTACCAACTCTTTTTCCGAAGGTAA
CTGGCTTCAGCAGAGCGCAGATACCAAATACTGTTCTTCTAGTGTAGCCGTAGTTAGGCCACCACTTCAA
GAACTCTGTAGCACCGCCTACATACCTCGCTCTGCTAATCCTGTTACCAGTGGCTGCTGCCAGTGGCGAT
AAGTCGTGTCTTACCGGGTTGGACTCAAGACGATAGTTACCGGATAAGGCGCAGCGGTCGGGCTGAACGG
GGGGTTCGTGCACACAGCCCAGCTTGGAGCGAACGACCTACACCGAACTGAGATACCTACAGCGTGAGCT
ATGAGAAAGCGCCACGCTTCCCGAAGGGAGAAAGGCGGACAGGTATCCGGTAAGCGGCAGGGTCGGAACA
GGAGAGCGCACGAGGGAGCTTCCAGGGGGAAACGCCTGGTATCTTTATAGTCCTGTCGGGTTTCGCCACC
TCTGACTTGAGCGTCGATTTTTGTGATGCTCGTCAGGGGGGCGGAGCCTATGGAAAAACGCCAGCAACGC
GGCCTTTTTACGGTTCCTGGCCTTTTGCTGGCCTTTTGCTCACATGTTCTTTCCTGCGTTATCCCCTGAT
TCTGTGGATAACCGTATTACCGCCTTTGAGTGAGCTGATACCGCTCGCCGCAGCCGAACGACCGAGCGCA
GCGAGTCAGTGAGCGAGGAAGCGGAAGAGCGCCCAATACGCAAACCGCCTC
