>Addgene plasmid #33322 | Lentiviral CaMKKbeta | addgene partial sequence | sequence record 43296 | hPGK-F (5' GTGTTCCGCATTCTGCAAG 3')
CGTTGACCGAATCACCGACCTCTCTCCCCAGGGGGATCCACCGGTGCTAGCATGGACTACAAGGACGACG
ATGACAAAGCTAGCTCATCATGTGTCTCTAGCCAGCCCACCAGCGACCGGGTGGCCCCCCAGGATGAGCT
GGGAAGTGGGGGTGGCAGCCGGGAAGGCCAGAAGCCCTGTGAGGCACTGCGGGGACTCTCATCCTTAAGT
ATCCACTTGGGCATGGAATCCTTCATCGTGGTCACCGAGTGTGAGCCAGGCCGGGGTGTGGACCTCAACC
TGGCCAGAGACCAGCCTCCGGAGGCCGATGGCCAGGAACTCCCCCTCGAAGCCTCGGACCCTGAGTCCCG
GTCCCCGCTTTCTGGTCGCAAGATGTCCCTGCAGGAGCCGTCCCAGGGCGGGCCGGCATCCAGCAGCAAC
AGCCTGGACATGAATGGACGCTGCATCTGCCCATCCCTGTCCTACTCACCAGCCAGCTCCCCACAGTCCT
CTCCCCGGATGCCCCGGCGGCCCACAGTAGAGTCACACCACGTCTCCATTACCGGTTTGCAGGACTGCGT
GCAGCTGAATCAGTACACCCTGAAGGATGAAATTGGAAAGGGCTCCTATGGTGTTGTCAAGCTGGCCTAC
AATGAAAATGACAATACTTATTACGCAATGAAAGTGCTGTCCAAAAAGAAGCTGATCCGACAGGCTGGCT
TCCCACGTCGCCCCCCACCACGAGGAGCTCGCCCAGCCCCAGGGGGCTGCATCCAGCCCAGGGGCCCCAT
CGAGCAAGTGTACCAGGAGATTGCTATCCTCAAAAAGCTGGATCATCCCAACGTGGTGAAGCTGGTAGAG
GTCCTGGATGACCCTAATGAGGACCATCTGTACATGGTGTTTGAGTTGGTGAACCAAGGGCCTGTAATGG
AA
